>Addgene plasmid #104756 | pUG-331 | depositor full sequence | sequence record 198584 | Full Sequence
TGGCGAATGGG
[124 nt withheld, positions 12-135]
C
[91 nt withheld, positions 137-227]
A
[49 nt withheld, positions 229-277]
CCTTTGACGTTGGAGTCCACGTTCTTT
[37 nt withheld, positions 305-341]
ACCCTATCTCGGTCTATTCTTTTGATTTATAAGGGATTTTGCCGATTTCGGCCTATTGGTTAAAAAATGA
GCTGATTTAACAAAAATTTAACGCGAATTTTAACAAAATATTAACGTTTACAATTTCAGGTGGCACTTTT
CGGGGAAATGTGCGCGGAACCCCTATTTGTTTATTTTTCTAAATACATTCAAATATGTATCCGCTCATGA
ATTAATTCTTAGAAAAACTCATCGAGCATCAAATGAAACTGCAATTTATTCATATCAGGATTATCAATAC
CATATTTTTGAAAAAGCCGTTTCTGTAATGAAGGAGAAAACTCACCGAGGCAGTTCCATAGGATGGCAAG
ATCCTGGTATCGGTCTGCGATTCCGACTCGTCCAACATCAATACAACCTATTAATTTCCCCTCGTCAAAA
ATAAGGTTATCAAGTGAGAAATCACCATGAGTGACGACTGAATCCGGTGAGAATGGCAAAAGTTTATGCA
TTTCTTTCCAGACTTGTTCAACAGGCCAGCCATTACGCTCGTCATCAAAATCACTCGCATCAACCAAACC
GTTATTCATTCGTGATTGCGCCTGAGCGAGTCGAAATACGCGATCGCTGTTAAAAGGACAATTACAAACA
GGAATCGAATGCAACCGGCGCAGGAACACTGCCAGCGCATCAACAATATTTTCACCTGAATCAGGATATT
CTTCTAATACCTGGAATGCTGTTTTCCCGGGGATCGCAGTGGTGAGTAACCATGCATCATCAGGAGTACG
GATAAAATGCTTGATGGTCGGAAGAGGCATAAATTCCGTCAGCCAGTTTAGTCTGACCATCTCATCTGTA
ACATCATTGGCAACGCTACCTTTGCCATGTTTCAGAAACAACTCTGGCGCATCGGGCTTCCCATACAATC
GATAGATTGTCGCACCTGATTGCCCGACATTATCGCGAGCCCATTTATACCCATATAAATCAGCATCCAT
GTTGGAATTTAATCGCGGCCTAGAGCAAGACGTTTCCCGTTGAATATGGCTCATAACACCCCTTGTATTA
CTGTTTATGTAAGCAGACAGTTTTATTGTTCATGACCAAAATCCCTTAACGTGAGTTTTCGTTCCACTGA
GCGTCAGACCCCGTAGAAAAGATCAAAGGATCTTCTTGAGATCCTTTTTTTCTGCGCGTAATCTGCTGCT
TGCAAACAAAAAAACCACCGCTACCAGCGGTGGTTTGTTTGCCGGATCAAGAGCTACCAACTCTTTTTCC
GAAGGTAACTGGCTTCAGCAGAGCGCAGATACCAAATACTGTCCTTCTAGTGTAGCCGTAGTTAGGCCAC
CACTTCAAGAACTCTGTAGCACCGCCTACATACCTCGCTCTGCTAATCCTGTTACCAGTGGCTGCTGCCA
GTGGCGATAAGTCGTGTCTTACCGGGTTGGACTCAAGACGATAGTTACCGGATAAGGCGCAGCGGTCGGG
CTGAACGGGGGGTTCGTGCACACAGCCCAGCTTGGAGCGAACGACCTACACCGAACTGAGATACCTACAG
CGTGAGCTATGAGAAAGCGCCACGCTTCCCGAAGGGAGAAAGGCGGACAGGTATCCGGTAAGCGGCAGGG
TCGGAACAGGAGAGCGCACGAGGGAGCTTCCAGGGGGAAACGCCTGGTATCTTTATAGTCCTGTCGGGTT
TCGCCACCTCTGACTTGAGCGTCGATTTTTGTGATGCTCGTCAGGGGGGCGGAGCCTATGGAAAAACGCC
AGCAACGCGGCCTTTTTACGGTTCCTGGCCTTTTGCTGGCCTTTTGCTCACATGTTCTTTCCTGCGTTAT
CCCCTGATTCTGTGGATAACCGTATTACCGCCTTTGAGTGAGCTGATACCGCTCGCCGCAGCCGAACGAC
CGAGCGCAGCGAGTCAGTGAGCGAGGAAGCGGAAGAGCGCCTGATGCGGTATTTTCTCCTTACGCATCTG
TGCGGTATTTCACACCGCATATATGGTGCACTCTCAGTACAATCTGCTCTGATGCCGCATAGTTAAGCCA
GTATACACTCCGCTATCGCTACGTGACTGGGTCATGGCTGCGCCCCGACACCCGCCAACACCCGCTGACG
CGCCCTGACGGGCTTGTCTGCTCCCGGCATCCGCTTACAGACAAGCTGTGACCGACTCCGGGAGCTGCAT
GTGTCAGAGGTTTTCACCGTCATCACCGAAACGCGCGAGGCAGCTGCGGTAAAGCTCATCAGCGTGGTCG
TGAAGCGATTCACAGATGTCTGCCTGTTCATCCGCGTCCAGCTCGTTGAGTTTCTCCAGAAGCGTTAATG
TCTGGCTTCTGATAAAGCGGGCCATGTTAAGGGCGGTTTTTTCCTGTTTGGTCACTGATGCCTCCGTGTA
AGGGGGATTTCTGTTCATGGGGGTAATGATACCGATGAAACGAGAGAGGATGCTCACGATACGGGTTACT
GATGATGAACATGCCCGGTTACTGGAACGTTGTGAGGGTAAACAACTGGCGGTATGGATGCGGCGGGACC
AGAGAAAAATCACTCAGGGTCAATGCCAGCGCTTCGTTAATACAGATGTAGGTGTTCCACAGGGTAGCCA
GCAGCATCCTGCGATGCAGATCCGGAACATAATGGTGCAGGGCGCTGACTTCCGCGTTTCCAGACTTTAC
GAAACACGGAAACCCAAGACCATTCATGTTGTTGCTCAGGTCGCAGACGTTTTGCAGCAGCAGTCGCTTC
ACGTTCGCTCGCGTATCGGTGATTCATTCTGCTAACCAGTAAGGCAACCCCGCCAGCCTAGCCGGGTCCT
CAACGACAGGAGCACGATCATGCGCACCCGTGGGGCCGCCATGCCGGCGATAATGGCCTGCTTCTCGCCG
AAACGTTTGGTGGCGGGACCAGTGACGAAGGCTTGAGCGAGGGCGTGCAAGATTCCGAATACCGCAAGCG
ACAGGCCGATCATCGTCGCGCTCCAGCGAAAGCGGTCCTCGCCGAAAATGACCCAGAGCGCTGCCGGCAC
CTGTCCTACGAGTTGCATGATAAAGAACACAGTCATAAGTGCGGCGACGATAGTCATGCCCCGCGCCCAC
CGGAAGGAGCTGACTGGGTTGAAGGCTCTCAAGGGCATCGGTCGAGATCCCGGTGCCTAATGAGTGAGCT
AACTTACATTAATTGCGTTGCGCTCACTGCCCGCTTTCCAGTCGGGAAACCTGTCGTGCCAGCTGCATTA
ATGAATCGGCCAACGCGCGGGGAGAGGCGGTTTGCGTATTGGGCGCCAGGGTGGTTTTTCTTTTCACCAG
TGACACGGGCAACAGCTGATTGCCCTTCACCGCCTGGCCCTGAGAGAGTTGCAGCAAGCGGTCCACGCTG
GTTTGCCCCAGCAGGCGAAAATCCTGTTTGATGGTGGTTAACGGCGGGATATAACATGAGCTGTCCTCGG
TATCGTCGTATCCCACTACCGAGATATCCGCACCAACGCGCAGCCCGGACTCGGTAATGGCGCGCATTGC
GCCCAGCGCCATCTGATCGTTGGCAACCAGCATCGCAGTGGGAACGATGCCCTCATTCAGCATTTGCATG
GTTTGTTGAAAACCGGACATGGCACTCCAGTCGCCTTCCCGTTCCGCTATCGGCTGAATTTGATTGCGAG
TGAGATATTTATGCCAGCCAGCCAGACGCAGACGCGCCGAGACAGAACTTAATGGGCCCGCTAACAGCGC
GATTTGCTGGTGACCCAATGCGACCAGATGCTCCACGCCCAGTCGCGTACCGTCCTCATGGGAGAAAATA
ATACTGTTGATGGGTGTCTGGTCAGAGACATCAAGAAATAACGCCGGAACATTAGTGCAGGCAGCTTCCA
CAGCAATGGCATCCTGGTCATCCAGCGGATAGTTAATGATCAGCCCACTGACGCGTTGCGCGAGAAGATT
GTGCACCGCCGCTTTACAGGCTTCGACGCCGCTTCGTTCTACCATCGACACCACCACGCTGGCACCCAGT
TGATCGGCGCGAGATTTAATCGCCGCGACAATTTGCGACGGCGCGTGCAGGGCCAGACTGGAGGTGGCAA
CGCCAATCAGCAACGACTGTTTGCCCGCCAGTTGTTGTGCCACGCGGTTGGGAATGTAATTCAGCTCCGC
CATCGCCGCTTCCACTTTTTCCCGCGTTTTCGCAGAAACGTGGCTGGCCTGGTTCACCACGCGGGAAACG
GTCTGATAAGAGACACCGGCATACTCTGCGACATCGTATAACGTTACTGGTTTCACATTCACCACCCTGA
ATTGACTCTCTTCCGGGCGCTATCATGCCATACCGCGAAAGGTTTTGCGCCATTCGATGGTGTCCGGGAT
CTCGACGCTCTCCCTTATGCGACTCCTGCATTAGGAAGCAGCCCAGTAGTAGGTTGAGGCCGTTGAGCAC
CGCCGCCGCAAGGAATGGTGCATGCAAGGAGATGGCGCCCAACAGTCCCCCGGCCACGGGGCCTGCCACC
ATACCCACGCCGAAACAAGCGCTCATGAGCCCGAAGTGGCGAGCCCGATCTTCCCCATCGGTGATGTCGG
CGATATAGGCGCCAGCAACCGCACCTGTGGCGCCGGTGATGCCGGCCACGATGCGTCCGGCGTAGAGGAT
CGAGATCTCGATCCCGCGAAATTAATACGACTCACTATAGGGGAATTGTGAGCGGATAACAATTCCCCTC
TAGAAATAATTTTGCCTTAACTTTAAGAAGGAGATATACCATGGGCAGCCACCACCACCACCACCACAGC
GGAATGCAGATCTTTGTTAAGACTCTCACCGGAAAGACAATCACCCTGGAGGTGGAAAGCTCCGACACCA
TCGACAACGTTAAGGCCAAGATCCAGGATAAGGAGGGCATTCCTCCGGATCAGCAGAGGCTTATTTTCGC
CGGCAAGCAGCTAGAGGATGGCCGTACGTTGGCTGATTACAATATCCAGAAGGAATCCACCCTCCACTTG
GTCCTCAGGCTCCGTGGTGGTTAAGCTTGCAATTAACTTTAAGAAGGAGATATACAATGCTTCACAAGCG
AGCTAGTGAAGCTAACGATAAGAACGATAATACCATCATCGGTTCCGATTTAGCATCATCTAAGAAACGC
CGTATCGATTTCACTGAATCTTCGTCTGATAAGTCATCTTCGATTTTAGCTTCTGGTAGTAGCAGGGGTT
TTCACGGCGATAGCGTCGTTCAGCAAATCGACATGGCTTTTGGTAATTCGAACCGTCAGGAGATTGATGA
AGATCTGCACAGTCGCCAGCTCGCCGTCTATGGTCGTGAGACTATGAGGCGTCTCTTTGCTTCCAATGTT
CTCATCTCGGGGATGCACGGTCTTGGTGCCGAGATTGCCAAGAATCTTATACTTGCTGGTGTGAAGTCTG
TGACCTTGCATGATGAAAGAGTTGTAGAGCTATGGGACTTATCAAGCAACTTTGTTTTCTCGGAGGATGA
TGTTGGCAAGAATAGAGCAGATGCTTCTGTTCAGAAGTTACAGGATCTTAACAATGCTGTGGTTGTCTCT
AGCTTGACCAAAAGCTTAAACAAAGAGGATCTTTCTGGCTTCCAGGTTGTTGTATTCTCTGACATAAGCA
TGGAAAGAGCAATCGAATTTGATGACTATTGTCACAGCCATCAGCCTCCTATCGCTTTTGTCAAGGCTGA
TGTCAGGGGTCTTTTCGGCTCTGTCTTTTGTGATTTTGGGCCTGAATTTGCGGTTCTTGATGTTGATGGA
GAGGAACCCCATACAGGCATCATTGCGTCTATCTCTAATGAGAACCAGGCATTTATTTCCTGTGTCGACG
ATGAGAGGCTTGAGTTTGAAGATGGTGACCTAGTTGTTTTCTCAGAAGTTGAGGGTATGACAGAATTGAA
TGATGGGAAACCAAGGAAGATAAAAAGTACACGGCCATATTCATTCACCCTTGATGAGGACACTACTAAC
TATGGAACATATGTGAAGGGTGGTATTGTCACTCAAGTGAAACAGCCAAAGTTACTGAATTTCAAGCCAT
TGAGGGAAGCGCTTAAGGATCCAGGGGATTTTCTATTTAGTGATTTCTCTAAGTTTGATCGGCCTCCACT
CCTTCACTTAGCATTCCAGGCACTTGATCATTTTAAAGCTGAAGCTGGCAGATTTCCTGTTGCTGGCTCA
GAAGAGGACGCTCAGAAGCTTATATCGATTGCCACAGCCATCAATACCGGGCAGGGTGATTTAAAGGTGG
AGAATGTTGATCAGAAGCTTCTAAGACACTTTTCCTTTGGAGCCAAGGCTGTCCTGAATCCTATGGCTGC
AATGTTTGGCGGTATTGTTGGACAGGAGGTTGTTAAAGCTTGCTCTGGAAAATTTCATCCTCTCTTCCAG
TTTTTCTACTTTGATTCAGTGGAGTCACTCCCCTCTGAACCTGTGGACTCGAGTGACTTTGCACCAAGAA
ACAGCCGGTATGATGCCCAAATATCTGTATTTGGGGCCAAGTTCCAGAAGAAACTTGAAGATGCTAAAGT
TTTCACAGTAGGGTCTGGTGCTCTTGGCTGTGAGTTCTTGAAAAATTTGGCTCTGATGGGGGTTTCTTGT
GGAAGCCAAGGGAAGCTGACAGTGACAGATGATGATATCATTGAGAAGAGTAACCTCAGTCGTCAATTTC
TGTTCCGTGACTGGAACATTGGACAGGCTAAATCCACAGTTGCTGCTTCGGCTGCTGCTGTTATAAATCC
TCGCTTCAACATTGAGGCCCTGCAAAACCGTGTTGGCGCGGAGACTGAGAATGTATTTGACGATGCCTTC
TGGGAGAACTTAACTGTTGTCGTCAATGCACTGGATAATGTTAATGCGAGGCTCTATGTTGATTCGAGGT
GCTTGTATTTCCAGAAGCCTCTCCTTGAGTCTGGAACTCTTGGTACAAAGTGCAACACACAGTCGGTTAT
CCCACATCTAACTGAAAATTACGGTGCCTCAAGGGACCCACCAGAGAAACAGGCCCCCATGTGTACAGTG
CATTCCTTCCCGCATAACATTGATCACTGTTTAACTTGGGCTCGCTCTGAGTTTGAGGGTCTGCTGGAGA
AAACTCCCGCTGAAGTGAATGCATATCTTTCTAGCCCAGTTGAGTACACTAACTCAATGATGAGTGCTGG
TGATGCTCAGGCGAGGGACACATTGGAGAGGATTGTTGAGTGCCTTGAAAAGGAGAAGTGTGAAACCTTC
CAAGACTGCTTAACCTGGGCACGACTGAGGTTTGAGGATTACTTTGTGAACCGTGTCAAGCAATTGATAT
ACACATTTCCTGAAGATGCTGCGACTAGTACCGGAGCTCCATTCTGGTCTGCTCCAAAAAGATTCCCTCG
TCCACTCCAGTACTCGTCGTCCGACCCAAGTCTCCTTAACTTTATCACAGCGACTGCTATTTTACGAGCA
GAGACATTTGGGATCCCGATACCTGAGTGGACTAAGAACCCAAAGGAAGCAGCAGAAGCTGTTGACAGAG
TGATAGTCCCAGACTTTGAGCCAAGGCAAGATGCAAAGATTGTGACTGATGAGAAAGCTACCACTTTAAC
CACTGCTTCGGTGGACGACGCTGCAGTCATCGACGATCTCATTGCTAAGATCGACCAGTGTAGGCATAAC
TTGTCGCCAGACTTCAGGATGAAACCTATTCAGTTCGAAAAGGATGATGATACAAACTATCACATGGATG
TGATAGCAGGACTAGCCAACATGAGGGCGAGAAATTACAGCATCCCTGAAGTGGACAAGCTGAAAGCAAA
GTTCATAGCAGGGAGAATCATCCCAGCCATTGCGACTTCAACAGCCATGGCTACTGGGCTGGTCTGCCTC
GAGCTGTACAAGGTCCTTGATGGAGGACATAAAGTGGAAGCTTACAGAAACACATTTGCCAACCTGGCAC
TTCCACTATTCTCCATGGCTGAACCACTTCCACCAAAGGTGGTGAAGCACCGTGACATGGCTTGGACAGT
TTGGGACAGATGGGTTCTCAAGGGAAACCCAACTCTTCGTGAGGTGTTGCAGTGGCTGGAGGACAAAGGG
CTTAGCGCATACAGCATCTCTTGTGGAAGCTGTCTACTGTTCAACAGTATGTTCACAAGGCACAAGGAGA
GGATGGACAAGAAGGTTGTGGATCTCGCTCGGGATGTTGCGAAAGTCGAGTTACCGCCTTATCGCAACCA
TCTTGATGTAGTGGTGGCTTGTGAGGATGAAGATGACAATGACGTCGATATTCCTCTCGTCTCTATCTAC
TTCAGGTGAGCTTACTATTAACTTTAAGAAGGAGATATACCATGTACCCATACGATGTTCCTGACTATGC
GGGCTATCCCTATGACGTCCCGGACTATGCAGGATTGTATCCATATGACGTTCCAGATTACGCCACTAGA
GCTGCTTACCCATACGATGTTCCTGACTATGCGGGCTATCCCTATGACGTCCCGGACTATGCAGGATTGT
ATCCATATGACGTTCCAGATTACGCAATGGCCAACAGTAATTTGCCGCGAAGAATCATCAAGGAAACTCA
ACGTCTGCTCAGTGAACCGGCTCCCGGTATAAGTGCCTCTCCATCTGAGGATAATATGCGGTATTTCAAC
GTTATGATTCTTGGTCCTACACAATCACCTTATGAAGGAGGAGTTTTCAAGTTGGAGCTCTTTTTGCCTG
AAGAATACCCTATGGCAGCTCCCAAGGTTAGGTTTCTCACAAAGATATACCATCCTAACATTGACAAGCT
TGGAAGAATCTGTCTTGATATTCTCAAGGACAAATGGAGCCCTGCACTACAAATACGAACAGTGCTCTTA
AGTATTCAAGCTCTTCTGAGTGCACCAAACCCAGATGATCCGCTTTCTGAGAACATTGCTAAGCACTGGA
AGAGTAATGAGGCAGAAGCTGTGGATACAGCTAAGGAATGGACCCGTCTTTATGCAAGCGGCGCATGAGC
TTTTACTTAACTTTAAGAAGGAGATATACAATGAGTTCGGAGGAAGCCAAGGTCGTTGTTCCGAGGAACT
TTAGATTGTTGGAAGAGCTTGAAAGAGGTGAGAAAGGTATTGGAGATGGTACTGTTAGCTATGGAATGGA
TGATGCTGATGATATTTATATGCAATCTTGGACTGGCACCATTCTTGGTCCTCCTAATACTGCATATGAA
GGGAAAATCTTTCAGCTGAAGCTTTTCTGTGGTAAGGAGTACCCTGAAAGTCCACCGACTGTGAGGTTCC
AGACCCGGATAAACATGGCTTGTGTTAACCCAGAAACTGGAGTGGTTGAACCGAGTCTCTTCCCTATGCT
CACTAACTGGCGGCGAGAATATACAATGGAGGACATACTGGTTAAGCTGAAAAAAGAAATGATGACTTCG
CATAACCGGAAGTTAGCTCAACCCCCGGAAGGTAACGAGGAAGCTAGGGCAGATCCAAAAGGACCAGCTA
AATGTTGTGTGATGTGAGCTTCAGAGCTTTTAAGCCAGCCCCGACACCCGCCAACACCCGCTGACGCGCC
CTGACGGGCTTGTCTGCTCCCGGCATCCGCTTACAGACAAGCTGTGACCGGGATGAGATCCGGCTGCTAA
CAAAGCCCGAAAGGAAGCTGAGTTGGCTGCTGCCACCGCTGAGCAATAACTAGCATAACCCCTTGGGGCC
TCTAAACGGGTCTTGAGGGGTTTTTTGCTGAAAGGAGGAACTATATCCGGAT
Features (pLannotate 1.2.2; 27 found; start..end, strand, type, name):
     12..467     +  rep_origin     f1 ori (sequence partly withheld): f1 bacteriophage origin of replication; arrow indicates direction of (+) strand synthesis
    494..551     +  promoter       AmpR promoter (fragment): bla
    560..1375    -  CDS            KanR: aminoglycoside phosphotransferase; aph(3')-Ia; confers resistance to kanamycin in bacteria or G418 (Geneticin®) in eukaryotes
   1497..2085    +  rep_origin     ori: high-copy-number ColE1/pMB1/pBR322/pUC origin of replication
   2271..2413    -  misc_feature   bom: basis of mobility region from pBR322
   2515..2706    -  CDS            rop: Rop protein, which maintains plasmids at low copy number; rop
   2723..3103    +  CDS            YPB1_ECOLX: Protein predicted: Swiss-Prot protein existence level 4. From Escherichia coli.
   3175..3466    -  CDS            TcR (fragment): tetracycline efflux protein; tet; confers resistance to tetracycline
   3481..3502    -  protein_bind   CAP binding site: CAP binding activates transcription in the presence of cAMP. E. coli catabolite activator protein
   3515..4597    -  CDS            lacI: lac repressor; lacI; The lac repressor binds to the lac operator to inhibit transcription in E. coli. This inhibition can be relieved by adding lactose or isopropyl-β-D-thiogalactopyranoside (IPTG).
   4598..4675    -  promoter       lacI promoter: lacI
   4683..4962    -  CDS            TcR (fragment): tetracycline efflux protein; tet; confers resistance to tetracycline
   4984..5002    +  promoter       T7 promoter: promoter for bacteriophage T7 RNA polymerase
   5003..5027    +  protein_bind   lac operator: The lac repressor binds to the lac operator to inhibit transcription in E. coli. This inhibition can be relieved by adding lactose or isopropyl-β-D-thiogalactopyranoside (IPTG). lac repressor encoded by lacI
   5048..5065    +  RBS            RBS (fragment): efficient ribosome binding site from bacteriophage T7 gene 10 (Olins and Rangwala, 1989)
   5080..5098    +  CDS            9xHis (fragment): 9xHis affinity tag
   5105..5332    +  CDS            UBIQ_AVESA: Experimental evidence at protein level: Swiss-Prot protein existence level 1. Ubiquitin exists either covalently attached to another protein, or free (unanchored). When covalently bound, it is conjugated to target proteins via an isopeptide bond either as a monomer (monoubiquitin), a polymer linked via different Lys residues of the ubiquitin (polyubiquitin chains) or a linear polymer linked via the initiator Met of the ubiquitin (linear polyubiquitin chains). Polyubiquitin chains, when attached to a target protein, have different functions depending on the Lys residue of the ubiquitin that is
   5344..5361    +  RBS            RBS (fragment): efficient ribosome binding site from bacteriophage T7 gene 10 (Olins and Rangwala, 1989)
   5368..8607    +  CDS            UBA1: UBE11_ARATH - Also known as MOS5. Experimental evidence at protein level: Swiss-Prot protein existence level 1. Activates ubiquitin by first adenylating its C-terminal glycine residue with ATP, and thereafter linking this residue to the side chain of a cysteine residue in E1, yielding a ubiquitin-E1 thioester and free AMP. From Arabidopsis thaliana (Mouse-ear cress).
   8619..8636    +  RBS            RBS (fragment): efficient ribosome binding site from bacteriophage T7 gene 10 (Olins and Rangwala, 1989)
   8646..8734    +  CDS            3xHA (fragment): three tandem HA epitope tags
   8748..8836    +  CDS            3xHA (fragment): three tandem HA epitope tags
   8838..9296    +  CDS            UBC35: UBC35_ARATH - Also known as UBC13A, UBG13A. Experimental evidence at protein level: Swiss-Prot protein existence level 1. Catalyzes the synthesis of non-canonical poly-ubiquitin chains that are linked through 'Lys-63'. This type of poly- ubiquitination does not lead to protein degradation by the proteasome. Mediates transcriptional activation of target genes. Required for postreplication repair of UV-damaged DNA and for adapting root developmental programs to suboptimal availability of iron. From Arabidopsis thaliana (Mouse-ear cress).
   9308..9325    +  RBS            RBS (fragment): efficient ribosome binding site from bacteriophage T7 gene 10 (Olins and Rangwala, 1989)
   9332..9805    +  CDS            UEV1A: UEV1A_ARATH - Also known as MMZ1. Experimental evidence at protein level: Swiss-Prot protein existence level 1. Has no ubiquitin ligase activity on its own. The heterodimer with UBC catalyzes the synthesis of non-canonical poly-ubiquitin chains that are linked through 'Lys-63'. This type of poly-ubiquitination does not lead to protein degradation by the proteasome. Mediates transcriptional activation of target genes. May play a role in the control of progress through the cell cycle and differentiation. Probably not involved in the error-free DNA repair. From Arabidopsis thaliana (Mouse-ear cre
   9924..9973    +  CDS            SET1 (fragment): solubility-enhancement tag derived from T7 phage gene 10B
   9981..10028   +  terminator     T7 terminator: transcription terminator for bacteriophage T7 RNA polymerase
