>Addgene plasmid #104756 | pUG-331 | addgene full sequence | sequence record 205546 | Addgene NGS Result
AGGGTGGTTTTTCTTTTCACCAGTGACACGGGCAACAGCTGATTGCCCTTCACCGCCTGGCCCTGAGAGA
GTTGCAGCAAGCGGTCCACGCTGGTTTGCCCCAGCAGGCGAAAATCCTGTTTGATGGTGGTTAACGGCGG
GATATAACATGAGCTGTCCTCGGTATCGTCGTATCCCACTACCGAGATATCCGCACCAACGCGCAGCCCG
GACTCGGTAATGGCGCGCATTGCGCCCAGCGCCATCTGATCGTTGGCAACCAGCATCGCAGTGGGAACGA
TGCCCTCATTCAGCATTTGCATGGTTTGTTGAAAACCGGACATGGCACTCCAGTCGCCTTCCCGTTCCGC
TATCGGCTGAATTTGATTGCGAGTGAGATATTTATGCCAGCCAGCCAGACGCAGACGCGCCGAGACAGAA
CTTAATGGGCCCGCTAACAGCGCGATTTGCTGGTGACCCAATGCGACCAGATGCTCCACGCCCAGTCGCG
TACCGTCCTCATGGGAGAAAATAATACTGTTGATGGGTGTCTGGTCAGAGACATCAAGAAATAACGCCGG
AACATTAGTGCAGGCAGCTTCCACAGCAATGGCATCCTGGTCATCCAGCGGATAGTTAATGATCAGCCCA
CTGACGCGTTGCGCGAGAAGATTGTGCACCGCCGCTTTACAGGCTTCGACGCCGCTTCGTTCTACCATCG
ACACCACCACGCTGGCACCCAGTTGATCGGCGCGAGATTTAATCGCCGCGACAATTTGCGACGGCGCGTG
CAGGGCCAGACTGGAGGTGGCAACGCCAATCAGCAACGACTGTTTGCCCGCCAGTTGTTGTGCCACGCGG
TTGGGAATGTAATTCAGCTCCGCCATCGCCGCTTCCACTTTTTCCCGCGTTTTCGCAGAAACGTGGCTGG
CCTGGTTCACCACGCGGGAAACGGTCTGATAAGAGACACCGGCATACTCTGCGACATCGTATAACGTTAC
TGGTTTCACATTCACCACCCTGAATTGACTCTCTTCCGGGCGCTATCATGCCATACCGCGAAAGGTTTTG
CGCCATTCGATGGTGTCCGGGATCTCGACGCTCTCCCTTATGCGACTCCTGCATTAGGAAGCAGCCCAGT
AGTAGGTTGAGGCCGTTGAGCACCGCCGCCGCAAGGAATGGTGCATGCAAGGAGATGGCGCCCAACAGTC
CCCCGGCCACGGGGCCTGCCACCATACCCACGCCGAAACAAGCGCTCATGAGCCCGAAGTGGCGAGCCCG
ATCTTCCCCATCGGTGATGTCGGCGATATAGGCGCCAGCAACCGCACCTGTGGCGCCGGTGATGCCGGCC
ACGATGCGTCCGGCGTAGAGGATCGAGATCTCGATCCCGCGAAATTAATACGACTCACTATAGGGGAATT
GTGAGCGGATAACAATTCCCCTCTAGAAATAATTTTGCCTTAACTTTAAGAAGGAGATATACCATGGGCA
GCCACCACCACCACCACCACAGCGGAATGCAGATCTTTGTTAAGACTCTCACCGGAAAGACAATCACCCT
AGAGGTGGAAAGCTCCGACACCATCGACAACGTTAAGGCCAAGATCCAGGATAAGGAGGGCATTCCTCCG
GATCAGCAGAGGCTTATTTTCGCCGGCAAGCAGCTAGAGGATGGCCGTACGTTGGCTGATTACAATATCC
AGAAGGAATCCACCCTCCACTTGGTCCTCAGGCTCCGTGGTGGTTAAGCTTGCAATTAACTTTAAGAAGG
AGATATACAATGCTTCACAAGCGAGCTAGTGAAGCTAACGATAAGAACGATAATACCATCATCGGTTCCG
ATTTAGCATCATCTAAGAAACGCCGTATCGATTTCACTGAATCTTCGTCTGATAAGTCATCTTCGATTTT
AGCTTCTGGTAGTAGCAGGGGTTTTCACGGCGATAGCGTCGTTCAGCAAATCGACATGGCTTTTGGTAAT
TCGAACCGTCAGGAGATTGATGAAGATCTGCACAGTCGCCAGCTCGCCGTCTATGGTCGTGAGACTATGA
GGCGTCTCTTTGCTTCCAATGTTCTCATCTCGGGGATGCACGGTCTTGGTGCCGAGATTGCCAAGAATCT
TATACTTGCTGGTGTGAAGTCTGTGACCTTGCATGATGAAAGAGTTGTAGAGCTATGGGACTTATCAAGC
AACTTTGTTTTCTCGGAGGATGATGTTGGCAAGAATAGAGCAGATGCTTCTGTTCAGAAGTTACAGGATC
TTAACAATGCTGTGGTTGTCTCTAGCTTGACCAAAAGCTTAAACAAAGAGGATCTTTCTGGCTTCCAGGT
TGTTGTATTCTCTGACATAAGCATGGAAAGAGCAATCGAATTTGATGACTATTGTCACAGCCATCAGCCT
CCTATCGCTTTTGTCAAGGCTGATGTCAGGGGTCTTTTCGGCTCTGTCTTTTGTGATTTTGGGCCTGAAT
TTGCGGTTCTTGATGTTGATGGAGAGGAACCCCATACAGGCATCATTGCGTCTATCTCTAATGAGAACCA
GGCATTTATTTCCTGTGTCGACGATGAGAGGCTTGAGTTTGAAGATGGTGACCTAGTTGTTTTCTCAGAA
GTTGAGGGTATGACAGAATTGAATGATGGGAAACCAAGGAAGATAAAAAGTACACGGCCATATTCATTCA
CCCTTGATGAGGACACTACTAACTATGGAACATATGTGAAGGGTGGTATTGTCACTCAAGTGAAACAGCC
AAAGTTACTGAATTTCAAGCCATTGAGGGAAGCGCTTAAGGATCCAGGGGATTTTCTATTTAGTGATTTC
TCTAAGTTTGATCGGCCTCCACTCCTTCACTTAGCATTCCAGGCACTTGATCATTTTAAAGCTGAAGCTG
GCAGATTTCCTGTTGCTGGCTCAGAAGAGGACGCTCAGAAGCTTATATCGATTGCCACAGCCATCAATAC
CGGGCAGGGTGATTTAAAGGTGGAGAATGTTGATCAGAAGCTTCTAAGACACTTTTCCTTTGGAGCCAAG
GCTGTCCTGAATCCTATGGCTGCAATGTTTGGCGGTATTGTTGGACAGGAGGTTGTTAAAGCTTGCTCTG
GAAAATTTCATCCTCTCTTCCAGTTTTTCTACTTTGATTCAGTGGAGTCACTCCCCTCTGAACCTGTGGA
CTCGAGTGACTTTGCACCAAGAAACAGCCGGTATGATGCCCAAATATCTGTATTTGGGGCCAAGTTCCAG
AAGAAACTTGAAGATGCTAAAGTTTTCACAGTAGGGTCTGGTGCTCTTGGCTGTGAGTTCTTGAAAAATT
TGGCTCTGATGGGGGTTTCTTGTGGAAGCCAAGGGAAGCTGACAGTGACAGATGATGATATCATTGAGAA
GAGTAACCTCAGTCGTCAATTTCTGTTCCGTGACTGGAACATTGGACAGGCTAAATCCACAGTTGCTGCT
TCGGCTGCTGCTGTTATAAATCCTCGCTTCAACATTGAGGCCCTGCAAAACCGTGTTGGCGCGGAGACTG
AGAATGTATTTGACGATGCCTTCTGGGAGAACTTAACTGTTGTCGTCAATGCACTGGATAATGTTAATGC
GAGGCTCTATGTTGATTCGAGGTGCTTGTATTTCCAGAAGCCTCTCCTTGAGTCTGGAACTCTTGGTACA
AAGTGCAACACACAGTCGGTTATCCCACATCTAACTGAAAATTACGGTGCCTCAAGGGACCCACCAGAGA
AACAGGCCCCCATGTGTACAGTGCATTCCTTCCCGCATAACATTGATCACTGTTTAACTTGGGCTCGCTC
TGAGTTTGAGGGTCTGCTGGAGAAAACTCCCGCTGAAGTGAATGCATATCTTTCTAGCCCAGTTGAGTAC
ACTAACTCAATGATGAGTGCTGGTGATGCTCAGGCGAGGGACACATTGGAGAGGATTGTTGAGTGCCTTG
AAAAGGAGAAGTGTGAAACCTTCCAAGACTGCTTAACCTGGGCACGACTGAGGTTTGAGGATTACTTTGT
GAACCGTGTCAAGCAATTGATATACACATTTCCTGAAGATGCTGCGACTAGTACCGGAGCTCCATTCTGG
TCTGCTCCAAAAAGATTCCCTCGTCCACTCCAGTACTCGTCGTCCGACCCAAGTCTCCTTAACTTTATCA
CAGCGACTGCTATTTTACGAGCAGAGACATTTGGGATCCCGATACCTGAGTGGACTAAGAACCCAAAGGA
AGCAGCAGAAGCTGTTGACAGAGTGATAGTCCCAGACTTTGAGCCAAGGCAAGATGCAAAGATTGTGACT
GATGAGAAAGCTACCACTTTAACCACTGCTTCGGTGGACGACGCTGCAGTCATCGACGATCTCATTGCTA
AGATCGACCAGTGTAGGCATAACTTGTCGCCAGACTTCAGGATGAAACCTATTCAGTTCGAAAAGGATGA
TGATACAAACTATCACATGGATGTGATAGCAGGACTAGCCAACATGAGGGCGAGAAATTACAGCATCCCT
GAAGTGGACAAGCTGAAAGCAAAGTTCATAGCAGGGAGAATCATCCCAGCCATTGCGACTTCAACAGCCA
TGGCTACTGGGCTGGTCTGCCTCGAGCTGTACAAGGTCCTTGATGGAGGACATAAAGTGGAAGCTTACAG
AAACACATTTGCCAACCTGGCACTTCCACTATTCTCCATGGCTGAACCACTTCCACCAAAGGTGGTGAAG
CACCGTGACATGGCTTGGACAGTTTGGGACAGATGGGTTCTCAAGGGAAACCCAACTCTTCGTGAGGTGT
TGCAGTGGCTGGAGGACAAAGGGCTTAGCGCATACAGCATCTCTTGTGGAAGCTGTCTACTGTTCAACAG
TATGTTCACAAGGCACAAGGAGAGGATGGACAAGAAGGTTGTGGATCTCGCTCGGGATGTTGCGAAAGTC
GAGTTACCGCCTTATCGCAACCATCTTGATGTAGTGGTGGCTTGTGAGGATGAAGATGACAATGACGTCG
ATATTCCTCTCGTCTCTATCTACTTCAGGTGAGCTTACTATTAACTTTAAGAAGGAGATATACCATGTAC
CCATACGATGTTCCTGACTATGCGGGCTATCCCTATGACGTCCCGGACTATGCAGGATTGTATCCATATG
ACGTTCCAGATTACGCCACTAGAGCTGCTTACCCATACGATGTTCCTGACTATGCGGGCTATCCCTATGA
CGTCCCGGACTATGCAGGATTGTATCCATATGACGTTCCAGATTACGCAATGGCCAACAGTAATTTGCCG
CGAAGAATCATCAAGGAAACTCAACGTCTGCTCAGTGAACCGGCTCCCGGTATAAGTGCCTCTCCATCTG
AGGATAATATGCGGTATTTCAACGTTATGATTCTTGGTCCTACACAATCACCTTATGAAGGAGGAGTTTT
CAAGTTGGAGCTCTTTTTGCCTGAAGAATACCCTATGGCAGCTCCCAAGGTTAGGTTTCTCACAAAGATA
TACCATCCTAACATTGACAAGCTTGGAAGAATCTGTCTTGATATTCTCAAGGACAAATGGAGCCCTGCAC
TACAAATACGAACAGTGCTCTTAAGTATTCAAGCTCTTCTGAGTGCACCAAACCCAGATGATCCGCTTTC
TGAGAACATTGCTAAGCACTGGAAGAGTAATGAGGCAGAAGCTGTGGATACAGCTAAGGAATGGACCCGT
CTTTATGCAAGCGGCGCATGAGCTTTTACTTAACTTTAAGAAGGAGATATACAATGAGTTCGGAGGAAGC
CAAGGTCGTTGTTCCGAGGAACTTTAGATTGTTGGAAGAGCTTGAAAGAGGTGAGAAAGGTATTGGAGAT
GGTACTGTTAGCTATGGAATGGATGATGCTGATGATATTTATATGCAATCTTGGACTGGCACCATTCTTG
GTCCTCCTAATACTGCATATGAAGGGAAAATCTTTCAGCTGAAGCTTTTCTGTGGTAAGGAGTACCCTGA
AAGTCCACCGACTGTGAGGTTCCAGACCCGGATAAACATGGCTTGTGTTAACCCAGAAACTGGAGTGGTT
GAACCGAGTCTCTTCCCTATGCTCACTAACTGGCGGCGAGAATATACAATGGAGGACATACTGGTTAAGC
TGAAAAAAGAAATGATGACTTCGCATAACCGGAAGTTAGCTCAACCCCCGGAAGGTAACGAGGAAGCTAG
GGCAGATCCAAAAGGACCAGCTAAATGTTGTGTGATGTGAGCTTCAGAGCTTTTAAGCCAGCCCCGACAC
CCGCCAACACCCGCTGACGCGCCCTGACGGGCTTGTCTGCTCCCGGCATCCGCTTACAGACAAGCTGTGA
CCGGGATGAGATCCGGCTGCTAACAAAGCCCGAAAGGAAGCTGAGTTGGCTGCTGCCACCGCTGAGCAAT
AACTAGCATAACCCCTTGGGGCCTCTAAACGGGTCTTGAGGGGTTTTTTGCTGAAAGGAGGAACTATATC
CGGATTGGCGAATGGG
[124 nt withheld, positions 6457-6580]
C
[91 nt withheld, positions 6582-6672]
A
[49 nt withheld, positions 6674-6722]
CCTTTGACGTTGGAGTCCACGTTCTTT
[37 nt withheld, positions 6750-6786]
ACCCTATCTCGGTCTATTCTTTTGATTTATAAGGGATTTTGCCGATTTCGGCCTATTGGTTAAAAAATGA
GCTGATTTAACAAAAATTTAACGCGAATTTTAACAAAATATTAACGCTTACAATTTAGGTGGCACTTTTC
GGGGAAATGTGCGCGGAACCCCTATTTGTTTATTTTTCTAAATACATTCAAATATGTATCCGCTCATGAA
TTAATTCTTAGAAAAACTCATCGAGCATCAAATGAAACTGCAATTTATTCATATCAGGATTATCAATACC
ATATTTTTGAAAAAGCCGTTTCTGTAATGAAGGAGAAAACTCACCGAGGCAGTTCCATAGGATGGCAAGA
TCCTGGTATCGGTCTGCGATTCCGACTCGTCCAACATCAATACAACCTATTAATTTCCCCTCGTCAAAAA
TAAGGTTATCAAGTGAGAAATCACCATGAGTGACGACTGAATCCGGTGAGAATGGCAAAAGTTTATGCAT
TTCTTTCCAGACTTGTTCAACAGGCCAGCCATTACGCTCGTCATCAAAATCACTCGCATCAACCAAACCG
TTATTCATTCGTGATTGCGCCTGAGCGAGTCGAAATACGCGATCGCTGTTAAAAGGACAATTACAAACAG
GAATCGAATGCAACCGGCGCAGGAACACTGCCAGCGCATCAACAATATTTTCACCTGAATCAGGATATTC
TTCTAATACCTGGAATGCTGTTTTCCCGGGGATCGCAGTGGTGAGTAACCATGCATCATCAGGAGTACGG
ATAAAATGCTTGATGGTCGGAAGAGGCATAAATTCCGTCAGCCAGTTTAGTCTGACCATCTCATCTGTAA
CATCATTGGCAACGCTACCTTTGCCATGTTTCAGAAACAACTCTGGCGCATCGGGCTTCCCATACAATCG
ATAGATTGTCGCACCTGATTGCCCGACATTATCGCGAGCCCATTTATACCCATATAAATCAGCATCCATG
TTGGAATTTAATCGCGGCCTAGAGCAAGACGTTTCCCGTTGAATATGGCTCATAACACCCCTTGTATTAC
TGTTTATGTAAGCAGACAGTTTTATTGTTCATGACCAAAATCCCTTAACGTGAGTTTTCGTTCCACTGAG
CGTCAGACCCCGTAGAAAAGATCAAAGGATCTTCTTGAGATCCTTTTTTTCTGCGCGTAATCTGCTGCTT
GCAAACAAAAAAACCACCGCTACCAGCGGTGGTTTGTTTGCCGGATCAAGAGCTACCAACTCTTTTTCCG
AAGGTAACTGGCTTCAGCAGAGCGCAGATACCAAATACTGTCCTTCTAGTGTAGCCGTAGTTAGGCCACC
ACTTCAAGAACTCTGTAGCACCGCCTACATACCTCGCTCTGCTAATCCTGTTACCAGTGGCTGCTGCCAG
TGGCGATAAGTCGTGTCTTACCGGGTTGGACTCAAGACGATAGTTACCGGATAAGGCGCAGCGGTCGGGC
TGAACGGGGGGTTCGTGCACACAGCCCAGCTTGGAGCGAACGACCTACACCGAACTGAGATACCTACAGC
GTGAGCTATGAGAAAGCGCCACGCTTCCCGAAGGGAGAAAGGCGGACAGGTATCCGGTAAGCGGCAGGGT
CGGAACAGGAGAGCGCACGAGGGAGCTTCCAGGGGGAAACGCCTGGTATCTTTATAGTCCTGTCGGGTTT
CGCCACCTCTGACTTGAGCGTCGATTTTTGTGATGCTCGTCAGGGGGGCGGAGCCTATGGAAAAACGCCA
GCAACGCGGCCTTTTTACGGTTCCTGGCCTTTTGCTGGCCTTTTGCTCACATGTTCTTTCCTGCGTTATC
CCCTGATTCTGTGGATAACCGTATTACCGCCTTTGAGTGAGCTGATACCGCTCGCCGCAGCCGAACGACC
GAGCGCAGCGAGTCAGTGAGCGAGGAAGCGGAAGAGCGCCTGATGCGGTATTTTCTCCTTACGCATCTGT
GCGGTATTTCACACCGCAATGGTGCACTCTCAGTACAATCTGCTCTGATGCCGCATAGTTAAGCCAGTAT
ACACTCCGCTATCGCTACGTGACTGGGTCATGGCTGCGCCCCGACACCCGCCAACACCCGCTGACGCGCC
CTGACGGGCTTGTCTGCTCCCGGCATCCGCTTACAGACAAGCTGTGACCGACTCCGGGAGCTGCATGTGT
CAGAGGTTTTCACCGTCATCACCGAAACGCGCGAGGCAGCTGCGGTAAAGCTCATCAGCGTGGTCGTGAA
GCGATTCACAGATGTCTGCCTGTTCATCCGCGTCCAGCTCGTTGAGTTTCTCCAGAAGCGTTAATGTCTG
GCTTCTGATAAAGCGGGCCATGTTAAGGGCGGTTTTTTCCTGTTTGGTCACTGATGCCTCCGTGTAAGGG
GGATTTCTGTTCATGGGGGTAATGATACCGATGAAACGAGAGAGGATGCTCACGATACGGGTTACTGATG
ATGAACATGCCCGGTTACTGGAACGTTGTGAGGGTAAACAACTGGCGGTATGGATGCGGCGGGACCAGAG
AAAAATCACTCAGGGTCAATGCCAGCGCTTCGTTAATACAGATGTAGGTGTTCCACAGGGTAGCCAGCAG
CATCCTGCGATGCAGATCCGGAACATAATGGTGCAGGGCGCTGACTTCCGCGTTTCCAGACTTTACGAAA
CACGGAAACCCAAGACCATTCATGTTGTTGCTCAGGTCGCAGACGTTTTGCAGCAGCAGTCGCTTCACGT
TCGCTCGCGTATCGGTGATTCATTCTGCTAACCAGTAAGGCAACCCCGCCAGCCTAGCCGGGTCCTCAAC
GACAGGAGCACGATCATGCGCACCCGTGGGGCCGCCATGCCGGCGATAATGGCCTGCTTCTCGCCGAAAC
GTTTGGTGGCGGGACCAGTGACGAAGGCTTGAGCGAGGGCGTGCAAGATTCCGAATACCGCAAGCGACAG
GCCGATCATCGTCGCGCTCCAGCGAAAGCGGTCCTCGCCGAAAATGACCCAGAGCGCTGCCGGCACCTGT
CCTACGAGTTGCATGATAAAGAACACAGTCATAAGTGCGGCGACGATAGTCATGCCCCGCGCCCACCGGA
AGGAGCTGACTGGGTTGAAGGCTCTCAAGGGCATCGGTCGAGATCCCGGTGCCTAATGAGTGAGCTAACT
TACATTAATTGCGTTGCGCTCACTGCCCGCTTTCCAGTCGGGAAACCTGTCGTGCCAGCTGCATTAATGA
ATCGGCCAACGCGCGGGGAGAGGCGGTTTGCGTATTGGGCGCC
Features (pLannotate 1.2.2; 27 found; start..end, strand, type, name):
    990..1067    -  promoter       lacI promoter: lacI
   1075..1354    -  CDS            TcR (fragment): tetracycline efflux protein; tet; confers resistance to tetracycline
   1376..1394    +  promoter       T7 promoter: promoter for bacteriophage T7 RNA polymerase
   1395..1419    +  protein_bind   lac operator: The lac repressor binds to the lac operator to inhibit transcription in E. coli. This inhibition can be relieved by adding lactose or isopropyl-β-D-thiogalactopyranoside (IPTG). lac repressor encoded by lacI
   1440..1457    +  RBS            RBS (fragment): efficient ribosome binding site from bacteriophage T7 gene 10 (Olins and Rangwala, 1989)
   1472..1490    +  CDS            9xHis (fragment): 9xHis affinity tag
   1497..1724    +  CDS            UBIQ_AVESA: Experimental evidence at protein level: Swiss-Prot protein existence level 1. Ubiquitin exists either covalently attached to another protein, or free (unanchored). When covalently bound, it is conjugated to target proteins via an isopeptide bond either as a monomer (monoubiquitin), a polymer linked via different Lys residues of the ubiquitin (polyubiquitin chains) or a linear polymer linked via the initiator Met of the ubiquitin (linear polyubiquitin chains). Polyubiquitin chains, when attached to a target protein, have different functions depending on the Lys residue of the ubiquitin that is
   1736..1753    +  RBS            RBS (fragment): efficient ribosome binding site from bacteriophage T7 gene 10 (Olins and Rangwala, 1989)
   1760..4999    +  CDS            UBA1: UBE11_ARATH - Also known as MOS5. Experimental evidence at protein level: Swiss-Prot protein existence level 1. Activates ubiquitin by first adenylating its C-terminal glycine residue with ATP, and thereafter linking this residue to the side chain of a cysteine residue in E1, yielding a ubiquitin-E1 thioester and free AMP. From Arabidopsis thaliana (Mouse-ear cress).
   5011..5028    +  RBS            RBS (fragment): efficient ribosome binding site from bacteriophage T7 gene 10 (Olins and Rangwala, 1989)
   5038..5126    +  CDS            3xHA (fragment): three tandem HA epitope tags
   5140..5228    +  CDS            3xHA (fragment): three tandem HA epitope tags
   5230..5688    +  CDS            UBC35: UBC35_ARATH - Also known as UBC13A, UBG13A. Experimental evidence at protein level: Swiss-Prot protein existence level 1. Catalyzes the synthesis of non-canonical poly-ubiquitin chains that are linked through 'Lys-63'. This type of poly- ubiquitination does not lead to protein degradation by the proteasome. Mediates transcriptional activation of target genes. Required for postreplication repair of UV-damaged DNA and for adapting root developmental programs to suboptimal availability of iron. From Arabidopsis thaliana (Mouse-ear cress).
   5700..5717    +  RBS            RBS (fragment): efficient ribosome binding site from bacteriophage T7 gene 10 (Olins and Rangwala, 1989)
   5724..6197    +  CDS            UEV1A: UEV1A_ARATH - Also known as MMZ1. Experimental evidence at protein level: Swiss-Prot protein existence level 1. Has no ubiquitin ligase activity on its own. The heterodimer with UBC catalyzes the synthesis of non-canonical poly-ubiquitin chains that are linked through 'Lys-63'. This type of poly-ubiquitination does not lead to protein degradation by the proteasome. Mediates transcriptional activation of target genes. May play a role in the control of progress through the cell cycle and differentiation. Probably not involved in the error-free DNA repair. From Arabidopsis thaliana (Mouse-ear cre
   6316..6365    +  CDS            SET1 (fragment): solubility-enhancement tag derived from T7 phage gene 10B
   6373..6420    +  terminator     T7 terminator: transcription terminator for bacteriophage T7 RNA polymerase
   6457..6885    +  rep_origin     f1 ori (sequence partly withheld): f1 bacteriophage origin of replication; arrow indicates direction of (+) strand synthesis
   6938..6995    +  promoter       AmpR promoter (fragment): bla
   7004..7819    -  CDS            KanR: aminoglycoside phosphotransferase; aph(3')-Ia; confers resistance to kanamycin in bacteria or G418 (Geneticin®) in eukaryotes
   7941..8529    +  rep_origin     ori: high-copy-number ColE1/pMB1/pBR322/pUC origin of replication
   8715..8854    -  misc_feature   bom: basis of mobility region from pBR322
   8956..9147    -  CDS            rop: Rop protein, which maintains plasmids at low copy number; rop
   9164..9544    +  CDS            YPB1_ECOLX: Protein predicted: Swiss-Prot protein existence level 4. From Escherichia coli.
   9616..9907    -  CDS            TcR (fragment): tetracycline efflux protein; tet; confers resistance to tetracycline
   9922..9943    -  protein_bind   CAP binding site: CAP binding activates transcription in the presence of cAMP. E. coli catabolite activator protein
   9956..989     -  CDS            lacI (across the origin): lac repressor; lacI; The lac repressor binds to the lac operator to inhibit transcription in E. coli. This inhibition can be relieved by adding lactose or isopropyl-β-D-thiogalactopyranoside (IPTG).
