[The description below was written by a language model from this plasmid's Addgene catalogue record and pLannotate feature annotations shown in this document.]
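Description:
pUG-331 is a Level 2 assembly from the UbiGate toolbox, a Golden Gate-style modular cloning system for reconstituting ubiquitination cascades in E. coli. It is built in pET-28GG, a pET-28-type bacterial expression backbone. The backbone carries a kanamycin resistance gene, a ColE1/pBR322-family origin with the bom region and rop (consistent with the recorded low copy number), an f1 origin, and a lacI repressor gene. The roughly 4.9 kb insert was assembled through BpiI sites that were destroyed during cloning, giving a plasmid of about 10 kb. The depositor sequence and the repository's sequencing result differ by a few bases in length and show the same feature layout.

The payload is a single polycistronic operon driven by a T7 promoter with an adjacent lac operator, so transcription depends on T7 RNA polymerase and is IPTG-inducible; it ends at a T7 terminator. Four Arabidopsis thaliana open reading frames follow one another, each preceded by its own T7 gene 10-type ribosome binding site. These are His-tagged ubiquitin, the E1 ubiquitin-activating enzyme UBA1, the E2 UBC35 (UBC13A) with an N-terminal HA epitope tag annotated as tandem HA repeats, and the E2 variant MMZ1 (UEV1A). UBC35 and UEV1A act as a heterodimer that synthesises Lys63-linked polyubiquitin chains. The "EL4" in the insert name probably denotes an end-linker module closing the assembly, but the record does not define it.

No E3 ligase or substrate is encoded. The plasmid therefore supplies the ubiquitin, E1 and Lys63-specific E2 machinery in bacteria, with the His and HA tags available for purification and detection. The record itself states only "Level 2 construct" as its purpose.
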