Addgene plasmid #104756: pUG-331
Purpose: Level 2 construct
Depositing lab: Marco Trujillo. Depositing organization: Leibniz Institute of Plant Biochemistry (IPB). Publication: UbiGate: a synthetic biology toolbox to analyse ubiquitination. Kowarschik K, Hoehenwarter W, Marillonnet S, Trujillo M. New Phytol. 2018 Mar;217(4):1749-1763. doi: 10.1111/nph.14900. Epub 2017 Nov 30. PubMed 29194629.
Backbone
  Vector backbone: pET-28GG
  Backbone size w/o insert (bp): 5190
  Vector type: Bacterial Expression
Growth in bacteria
  Bacterial resistance: Kanamycin, 50 μg/mL
  Growth temperature: 37°C
  Growth strain: DH5alpha
  Copy number: Low Copy
Gene/Insert
  Gene/Insert name: HIS-Ubq_UBA1_HA-UBC35_MMZ1_EL4 (alt name: AT4G05320,AT2G30110,AT1G78870,AT1G23260)
  Species: A. thaliana (mustard weed)
  Insert size (bp): 4863
  Promoter: T7
  Tag / fusion protein: HIS-Ubq, HA-E2 (N terminal on insert)
  Cloning method: Restriction Enzyme; 5′ cloning site BpiI (destroyed during cloning); 3′ cloning site BpiI (destroyed during cloning)
  Sequencing primers: 5′ T7; 3′ T7 Terminal
Terms and licenses: Academic/Nonprofit Terms; Industry Terms: Not Available to Industry
How to cite: pUG-331 was a gift from Marco Trujillo (Addgene plasmid # 104756 ; http://n2t.net/addgene:104756 ; RRID:Addgene_104756)
